>Addgene plasmid #39063 | CLK2 | depositor partial sequence | sequence record 49121 | CLK2 sequence 1195 bps
ATGCACCATCATCATCATCATTCTTCTGGTGTAGATCTGGGTACCGAGAACCTGTACTTCCAATCCATGC
GCTCATCTTCGCACAGCAGCCGGAGAGCCAAGAGTGTAGAGGACGACGCTGAGGGCCACCTCATCTACCA
CGTCGGGGACTGGCTACAAGAGCGATATGAAATCGTTAGCACCTTAGGAGAGGGGACCTTCGGCCGAGTT
GTACAATGTGTTGACCATCGCAGGGGTGGGGCTCGAGTTGCCCTGAAGATCATTAAGAATGTGGAGAAGT
ACAAGGAAGCAGCTCGACTTGAGATCAACGTGCTAGAGAAAATCAATGAGAAAGACCCTGACAACAAGAA
CCTCTGTGTCCAGATGTTTGACTGGTTTGACTACCATGGCCACATGTGTATCTCCTTTGAGCTTCTGGGC
CTTAGCACCTTCGATTTCCTCAAAGACAACAACTACCTGCCCTACCCCATCCACCAAGTGCGCCACATGG
CCTTCCAGCTGTGCCAGGCTGTCAAGTTCCTCCATGATAACAAGCTGACACATACAGACCTCAAGCCTGA
AAATATTCTGTTTGTGAATTCAGACTATGAGCTCACCTACAACCTAGAGAAGAAGCGAGATGAGCGCAGT
GTGAAGAGCACAGCTGTGCGGGTGGTAGACTTTGGCAGTGCCACCTTTGACCATGAGCACCATAGCACCA
TTGTCTCCACTCGCCATTACCGAGCACCAGAAGTCATCCTTGAGTTGGGCTGGTCACAGCCTTGTGATGT
GTGGAGTATAGGCTGCATCATCTTTGAATACTATGTGGGATTCACCCTCTTCCAGACCCATGACAACAGA
GAGCATCTAGCCATGATGGAAAGGATCTTGGGTCCTATCCCTTCCCGGATGATCCGAAAGACAAGAAAGC
AGAAATATTTTTACCGGGGTCGCCTGGATTGGGATGAGAACACATCAGCTGGGCGCTATGTTCGTGAGAA
CTGCAAACCGCTGCGGCGGTATCTGACCTCAGAGGCAGAGGAACACCACCAGCTCTTCGATCTGATTGAA
AGCATGCTAGAGTATGAACCAGCTAAGCGGCTGACCTTGGGTGAAGCCCTTCAGCATCCTTTCTTCGCCC
GCCTTCGGGCTGAGCCGCCCAACAAGTTGTGGGACTCCAGTCGGGATTGACAGTAAAGGTGGATACGGAT
CCGAA
