>Addgene plasmid #39063 | CLK2 | addgene partial sequence | sequence record 53252 | T7 5'-TAATACGACTCACTATAGGG-3'
ATTCCTCTAGAATATTTTGTTTACTTTAGAAGGAGATATACATATGCACCATCATCATCATCATTCTTCT
GGTGTAGATCTGGGTACCGAGAACCTGTACTTCCAATCCATGCGCTCATCTTCGCACAGCAGCCGGAGAG
CCAAGAGTGTAGAGGACGACGCTGAGGGCCACCTCATCTACCACGTCGGGGACTGGCTACAAGAGCGATA
TGAAATCGTTAGCACCTTAGGAGAGGGGACCTTCGGCCGAGTTGTACAATGTGTTGACCATCGCAGGGGT
GGGGCTCGAGTTGCCCTGAAGATCATTAAGAATGTGGAGAAGTACAAGGAAGCAGCTCGACTTGAGATCA
ACGTGCTAGAGAAAATCAATGAGAAAGACCCTGACAACAAGAACCTCTGTGTCCAGATGTTTGACTGGTT
TGACTACCATGGCCACATGTGTATCTCCTTTGAGCTTCTGGGCCTTAGCACCTTCGATTTCCTCAAAGAC
AACAACTACCTGCCCTACCCCATCCACCAAGTGCGCCACATGGCCTTCCAGCTGTGCCAGGCTGTCAAGT
TCCTCCATGATAACAAGCTGACACATACAGACCTCAAGCCTGAAAATATTCTGTTTGTGAATTCAGACTA
TGAGCTCACCTACAACCTAGAGAAGAAGCGAGATGAGCGCAGTGTGAAGAGCACAGCTGTGCGGGTGGTA
GACTTTGGCAGTGCCACCTTTGACCATGAGCACCATAGCACCATTGTCTCCACTCGCCATTACCGAGCAC
CAGAAGTCATCCTTGAGTTGGGCTGGTCACAGCCTTGTGATGTGTGGAGTATAGGCTGCATCATCTTTGA
ATACTATGTGGGATTCACCCTCTTCCAGACCCATGACAACAGAGAGCATCTAGCCATGATGGAAAGGATC
TTGGGTCCTATCCCTTCCCGGATGATCCGAAAGACA
