>Addgene plasmid #39063 | CLK2 | addgene partial sequence | sequence record 53343 | T7_term
TCGACGGAGCTCGAATTCGGATCCGTATCCACCTTTACTGTCAATCCCGACTGGAGTCCCACAACTTGTT
GGGCGGCTCAGCCCGAAGGCGGGCGAAGAAAGGATGCTGAAGGGCTTCACCCAAGGTCAGCCGCTTAGCT
GGTTCATACTCTAGCATGCTTTCAATCAGATCGAAGAGCTGGTGGTGTTCCTCTGCCTCTGAGGTCAGAT
ACCGCCGCAGCGGTTTGCAGTTCTCACGAACATAGCGCCCAGCTGATGTGTTCTCATCCCAATCCAGGCG
ACCCCGGTAAAAATATTTCTGCTTTCTTGTCTTTCGGATCATCCGGGAAGGGATAGGACCCAAGATCCTT
TCCATCATGGCTAGATGCTCTCTGTTGTCATGGGTCTGGAAGAGGGTGAATCCCACATAGTATTCAAAGA
TGATGCAGCCTATACTCCACACATCACAAGGCTGTGACCAGCCCAACTCAAGGATGACTTCTGGTGCTCG
GTAATGGCGAGTGGAGACAATGGTGCTATGGTGCTCATGGTCAAAGGTGGCACTGCCAAAGTCTACCACC
CGCACAGCTGTGCTCTTCACACTGCGCTCATCTCGCTTCTTCTCTAGGTTGTAGGTGAGCTCATAGTCTG
AATTCACAAACAGAATATTTT
