[The description below was written by a language model from this plasmid's Addgene catalogue record.]
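Description:
CLK2 is a bacterial expression plasmid built on the pNIC28-Bsa4 backbone from the SGC, designed to produce recombinant human CDC-like kinase 2 (isoform hclk2) in E. coli for structural biology. It carries kanamycin resistance for selection and is recorded as a low-copy plasmid. The record does not include a feature table, so the origin of replication and the exact regulatory elements are not itemised. The listed sequencing primers (T7 forward and T7 terminator) indicate that the insert sits between T7 promoter and terminator sequences, an arrangement used for T7 RNA polymerase-driven expression in suitable host strains.

The insert is a human CLK2 fragment of about 1.2 kb, introduced by ligation-independent cloning. The catalogue notes that it may not be the full open reading frame, which is typical of constructs whose boundaries were chosen to give a soluble, crystallisable domain rather than the whole protein. The exact residue boundaries are not stated. The coding sequence is fused at its N-terminus to a His tag followed by a TEV protease recognition site. This allows the protein to be captured by immobilised metal affinity chromatography, after which the tag can be cleaved off to leave near-native protein.

The stated purpose is bacterial expression for structure determination, and the record links the construct to a deposited PDB structure of CLK2. It is therefore suited to producing purified CLK2 protein for crystallography and, by extension, related biochemical or biophysical work.
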