Addgene plasmid #39063: CLK2
Purpose: Bacterial expression for structure determination; may not be full ORF
Depositing lab: Nicola Burgess-Brown. Depositing organization: University of Oxford.
Backbone
  Vector backbone: pNIC28-Bsa4
  Backbone manufacturer: SGC
  Vector type: Bacterial Expression
Growth in bacteria
  Bacterial resistance: Kanamycin, 50 μg/mL
  Growth temperature: 37°C
  Growth strain: Mach1
  Copy number: Low Copy
Gene/Insert
  Gene/Insert name: CLK2 (alt names: CDC-like kinase 2 [isoform hclk2]; PDB:3NR9)
  Species: H. sapiens (human)
  Insert size (bp): 1195
  Entrez Gene: CLK2
  Tag / fusion protein: His Tev (N terminal on insert)
  Cloning method: Ligation Independent Cloning
  Sequencing primers: 5′ T7; 3′ T7-term
Terms and licenses: Academic/Nonprofit Terms; Industry Terms: Not Available to Industry
How to cite: CLK2 was a gift from Nicola Burgess-Brown (Addgene plasmid # 39063 ; http://n2t.net/addgene:39063 ; RRID:Addgene_39063)
